>Addgene plasmid #217333 | pCH62 (denAsCas12a-KRAB piggyBac) | addgene full sequence | sequence record 426481 | Addgene NGS Result
AAGTAACAAAACTTTTAAACATTCTCTCTTTTACAAAAATAAACTTATTTTGTACTTTAAAAACAGTCAT
GTTGTATTATAAAATAAGTAATTAGCTTAACCTATACATAATAGAAACAAATTATACTTATTAACCGGTC
ATGGTCGACATTGATTATTGACTAGTTATTAATAGTAATCAATTACGGGGTCATTAGTTCATAGCCCATA
TATGGAGTTCCGCGTTACATAACTTACGGTAAATGGCCCGCCTGGCTGACCGCCCAACGACCCCCGCCCA
TTGACGTCAATAATGACGTATGTTCCCATAGTAACGCCAATAGGGACTTTCCATTGACGTCAATGGGTGG
AGTATTTACGGTAAACTGCCCACTTGGCAGTACATCAAGTGTATCATATGCCAAGTACGCCCCCTATTGA
CGTCAATGACGGTAAATGGCCCGCCTGGCATTATGCCCAGTACATGACCTTATGGGACTTTCCTACTTGG
CAGTACATCTACGTATTAGTCATCGCTATTACCATGGTCGAGGTGAGCCCCACGTTCTGCTTCACTCTCC
CCATCTCCCCCCCCTCCCCACCCCCAATTTTGTATTTATTTATTTTTTAATTATTTTGTGCAGCGATGGG
GGCGGGGGGGGGGGGGGGCGCGCGCCAGGCGGGGCGGGGCGGGGCGAGGGGCGGGGCGGGGCGAGGCGGA
GAGGTGCGGCGGCAGCCAATCAGAGCGGCGCGCTCCGAAAGTTTCCTTTTATGGCGAGGCGGCGGCGGCG
GCGGCCCTATAAAAAGCGAAGCGCGCGGCGGGCGGGAGTCGCTGCGCGCTGCCTTCGCCCCGTGCCCCGC
TCCGCCGCCGCCTCGCGCCGCCCGCCCCGGCTCTGACTGACCGCGTTACTCCCACAGGTGAGCGGGCGGG
ACGGCCCTTCTCCTCCGGGCTGTAATTAGCGCTTGGTTTAATGACGGCTTGTTTCTTTTCTGTGGCTGCG
TGAAAGCCTTGAGGGGCTCCGGGAGGGCCCTTTGTGCGGGGGGAGCGGCTCGGGGGGTGCGTGCGTGTGT
GTGTGCGTGGGGAGCGCCGCGTGCGGCTCCGCGCTGCCCGGCGGCTGTGAGCGCTGCGGGCGCGGCGCGG
GGCTTTGTGCGCTCCGCAGTGTGCGCGAGGGGAGCGCGGCCGGGGGCGGTGCCCCGCGGTGCGGGGGGGG
CTGCGAGGGGAACAAAGGCTGCGTGCGGGGTGTGTGCGTGGGGGGGTGAGCAGGGGGTGTGGGCGCGTCG
GTCGGGCTGCAACCCCCCCTGCACCCCCCTCCCCGAGTTGCTGAGCACGGCCCGGCTTCGGGTGCGGGGC
TCCGTACGGGGCGTGGCGCGGGGCTCGCCGTGCCGGGCGGGGGGTGGCGGCAGGTGGGGGTGCCGGGCGG
GGCGGGGCCGCCTCGGGCCGGGGAGGGCTCGGGGGAGGGGCGCGGCGGCCCCCGGAGCGCCGGCGGCTGT
CGAGGCGCGGCGAGCCGCAGCCATTGCCTTTTATGGTAATCGTGCGAGAGGGCGCAGGGACTTCCTTTGT
CCCAAATCTGTGCGGAGCCGAAATCTGGGAGGCGCCGCCGCACCCCCTCTAGCGGGCGCGGGGCGAAGCG
GTGCGGCGCCGGCAGGAAGGAAATGGGCGGGGAGGGCCTTCGTGCGTCGCCGCGCCGCCGTCCCCTTCTC
CCTCTCCAGCCTCGGGGCTGTCCGCGGGGGGACGGCTGCCTTCGGGGGGGACGGGGCAGGGCGGGGTTCG
GCTTCTGGCGTGTGACCGGCGGCTCTAGAGCCTCTGCTAACCATGTTCATGCCTTCTTCTTTTTCCTACA
GCTCCTGGGCAACGTGCTGGTTATTGTGCTGTCTCATCATTTTGGCAAAGAATTGCTAGCGCCACCATGC
CTGCTGCTAAACGTGTTAAGCTTGATGGGGGTAGCCCGGCAGCCAAGAGAGTCAAACTCGACGGCGGCTC
CCCAGCGGCAAAAAGGGTGAAACTAGACGGGGGTAGCCCCGCCGCGAAGCGTGTAAAGCTGGATGGAGGA
TCGCCTGCGGCTAAGCGAGTCAAATTAGACGGTGGGTCACCGGCTGCAAAGCGCGTCAAATTGGATGCTA
GCGGCACACAGTTCGAGGGCTTTACCAACCTGTATCAGGTGAGCAAGACACTGCGGTTTGAGCTGATCCC
ACAGGGCAAGACCCTGAAGCACATCCAGGAGCAGGGCTTCATCGAGGAGGACAAGGCCCGCAATGATCAC
TACAAGGAGCTGAAGCCCATCATCGATCGGATCTACAAGACCTATGCCGACCAGTGCCTGCAGCTGGTGC
AGCTGGATTGGGAGAACCTGAGCGCCGCCATCGACTCCTATAGAAAGGAGAAAACCGAGGAGACAAGGAA
CGCCCTGATCGAGGAGCAGGCCACATATCGCAATGCCATCCACGACTACTTCATCGGCCGGACAGACAAC
CTGACCGATGCCATCAATAAGAGACACGCCGAGATCTACAAGGGCCTGTTCAAGGCCGAGCTGTTTAATG
GCAAGGTGCTGAAGCAGCTGGGCACCGTGACCACAACCGAGCACGAGAACGCCCTGCTGCGGAGCTTCGA
CAAGTTTACAACCTACTTCTCCGGCTTTTATAGAAACAGGAAGAACGTGTTCAGCGCCGAGGATATCAGC
ACAGCCATCCCACACCGCATCGTGCAGGACAACTTCCCCAAGTTTAAGGAGAATTGTCACATCTTCACAC
GCCTGATCACCGCCGTGCCCAGCCTGCGGGAGCACTTTGAGAACGTGAAGAAGGCCATCGGCATCTTCGT
GAGCACCTCCATCGAGGAGGTGTTTTCCTTCCCTTTTTATAACCAGCTGCTGACACAGACCCAGATCGAC
CTGTATAACCAGCTGCTGGGAGGAATCTCTCGGGAGGCAGGCACCGAGAAGATCAAGGGCCTGAACGAGG
TGCTGAATCTGGCCATCCAGAAGAATGATGAGACAGCCCACATCATCGCCTCCCTGCCACACAGATTCAT
CCCCCTGTTTAAGCAGATCCTGTCCGATAGGAACACCCTGTCTTTCATCCTGGAGGAGTTTAAGAGCGAC
GAGGAAGTGATCCAGTCCTTCTGCAAGTACAAGACACTGCTGAGAAACGAGAACGTGCTGGAGACAGCCG
AGGCCCTGTTTAACGAGCTGAACAGCATCGACCTGACACACATCTTCATCAGCCACAAGAAGCTGGAGAC
AATCAGCAGCGCCCTGTGCGACCACTGGGATACACTGAGGAATGCCCTGTATGAGCGGAGAATCTCCGAG
CTGACAGGCAAGATCACCAAGTCTGCCAAGGAGAAGGTGCAGCGCAGCCTGAAGCACGAGGATATCAACC
TGCAGGAGATCATCTCTGCCGCAGGCAAGGAGCTGAGCGAGGCCTTCAAGCAGAAAACCAGCGAGATCCT
GTCCCACGCACACGCCGCCCTGGATCAGCCACTGCCTACAACCCTGAAGAAGCAGGAGGAGAAGGAGATC
CTGAAGTCTCAGCTGGACAGCCTGCTGGGCCTGTACCACCTGCTGGACTGGTTTGCCGTGGATGAGTCCA
ACGAGGTGGACCCCGAGTTCTCTGCCCGGCTGACCGGCATCAAGCTGGAGATGGAGCCTTCTCTGAGCTT
CTACAACAAGGCCAGAAATTATGCCACCAAGAAGCCCTACTCCGTGGAGAAGTTCAAGCTGAACTTTCAG
ATGCCTACACTGGCCAGAGGCTGGGACGTGAATAGAGAGAAGAACAATGGCGCCATCCTGTTTGTGAAGA
ACGGCCTGTACTATCTGGGCATCATGCCAAAGCAGAAGGGCAGGTATAAGGCCCTGAGCTTCGAGCCCAC
AGAGAAAACCAGCGAGGGCTTTGATAAGATGTACTATGACTACTTCCCTGATGCCGCCAAGATGATCCCA
AAGTGCAGCACCCAGCTGAAGGCCGTGACAGCCCACTTTCAGACCCACACAACCCCCATCCTGCTGTCCA
ACAATTTCATCGAGCCTCTGGAGATCACAAAGGAGATCTACGACCTGAACAATCCTGAGAAGGAGCCAAA
GAAGTTTCAGACAGCCTACGCCAAGAAAACCGGCGACCAGAAGGGCTACAGAGAGGCCCTGTGCAAGTGG
ATCGACTTCACAAGGGATTTTCTGTCCAAGTATACCAAGACAACCTCTATCGATCTGTCTAGCCTGCGGC
CATCCTCTCAGTATAAGGACCTGGGCGAGTACTATGCCGAGCTGAATCCCCTGCTGTACCACATCAGCTT
CCAGAGAATCGCCGAGAAGGAGATCATGGATGCCGTGGAGACAGGCAAGCTGTACCTGTTCCAGATCTAT
AACAAGGACTTTGCCAAGGGCCACCACGGCAAGCCTAATCTGCACACACTGTATTGGACCGGCCTGTTTT
CTCCAGAGAACCTGGCCAAGACAAGCATCAAGCTGAATGGCCAGGCCGAGCTGTTCTACCGCCCTAAGTC
CAGGATGAAGAGGATGGCACACCGGCTGGGAGAGAAGATGCTGAACAAGAAGCTGAAGGATCAGAAAACC
CCAATCCCCGACACCCTGTACCAGGAGCTGTACGACTATGTGAATCACAGACTGTCCCACGACCTGTCTG
ATGAGGCCAGGGCCCTGCTGCCCAACGTGATCACCAAGGAGGTGTCTCACGAGATCATCAAGGATAGGCG
CTTTACCAGCGACAAGTTCTTTTTCCACGTGCCTATCACACTGAACTATCAGGCCGCCAATTCCCCATCT
AAGTTCAACCAGAGGGTGAATGCCTACCTGAAGGAGCACCCCGAGACACCTATCATCGGCATCGCCCGGG
GCGAGAGAAACCTGATCTATATCACAGTGATCGACTCCACCGGCAAGATCCTGGAGCAGCGGAGCCTGAA
CACCATCCAGCAGTTTGATTACCAGAAGAAGCTGGACAACAGGGAGAAGGAGAGGGTGGCAGCAAGGCAG
GCCTGGTCTGTGGTGGGCACAATCAAGGATCTGAAGCAGGGCTATCTGAGCCAGGTCATCCACGAGATCG
TGGACCTGATGATCCACTACCAGGCCGTGGTGGTGCTGGAGAACCTGAATTTCGGCTTTAAGAGCAAGAG
GACCGGCATCGCCGAGAAGGCCGTGTACCAGCAGTTCGAGAAGATGCTGATCGATAAGCTGAATTGCCTG
GTGCTGAAGGACTATCCAGCAGAGAAAGTGGGAGGCGTGCTGAACCCATACCAGCTGACAGACCAGTTCA
CCTCCTTTGCCAAGATGGGCACCCAGTCTGGCTTCCTGTTTTACGTGCCTGCCCCATATACATCTAAGAT
CGATCCCCTGACCGGCTTCGTGGACCCCTTCGTGTGGAAAACCATCAAGAATCACGAGAGCCGCAAGCAC
TTCCTGGAGGGCTTCGACTTTCTGCACTACGACGTGAAAACCGGCGACTTCATCCTGCACTTTAAGATGA
ACAGAAATCTGTCCTTCCAGAGGGGCCTGCCCGGCTTTATGCCTGCATGGGATATCGTGTTCGAGAAGAA
CGAGACACAGTTTGACGCCAAGGGCACCCCTTTCATCGCCGGCAAGAGAATCGTGCCAGTGATCGAGAAT
CACAGATTCACCGGCAGATACCGGGACCTGTATCCTGCCAACGAGCTGATCGCCCTGCTGGAGGAGAAGG
GCATCGTGTTCAGGGATGGCTCCAACATCCTGCCAAAGCTGCTGGAGAATGACGATTCTCACGCCATCGA
CACGATGGTGGCCCTGATCCGCAGCGTGCTGCAGATGCGGAACTCCAATGCCGCCACAGGCGAGGACTAT
ATCAACAGCCCCGTGCGCGATCTGAATGGCGTGTGCTTCGACTCCCGGTTTCAGAACCCAGAGTGGCCAA
TGGACGCCGATGCCAATGGCGCCTACCACATCGCCCTGAAGGGCCAGCTGCTGCTGAATCACCTGAAGGA
GAGCAAGGATCTGAAGCTGCAGAACGGCATCTCCAATCAGGACTGGCTGGCCTACATCCAGGAGCTGCGC
AACAGCAGGGCTGACTATCCCTATGACGTGCCCGATTATGCCAGCGGCTCCCCCAAGAAGAAGAGGAAGG
TGGGATCCGGAGGGCCGAGCTCTGGCGCACCCCCACCAAGTGGAGGGTCTCCTGCCGGGTCCCCAACATC
TACTGAAGAAGGCACCAGCGAATCCGCAACGCCCGAGTCAGGCCCTGGTACCTCCACAGAACCATCTGAA
GGTAGTGCGCCTGGTTCCCCAGCTGGAAGCCCTACTTCCACCGAAGAAGGCACGTCAACCGAACCAAGTG
AAGGATCTGCCCCTGGGACCAGCACTGAACCATCTGAGATGGATGCTAAGTCACTAACTGCCTGGTCCCG
GACACTGGTGACCTTCAAGGATGTATTTGTGGACTTCACCAGGGAGGAGTGGAAGCTGCTGGACACTGCT
CAGCAGATCGTGTACAGAAATGTGATGCTGGAGAACTATAAGAACCTGGTTTCCTTGGGTTATCAGCTTA
CTAAGCCAGATGTGATCCTCCGGTTGGAGAAGGGAGAAGAGCCCAGCGGCCGCGCTACTAACTTCAGCCT
GCTGAAGCAGGCTGGAGACGTGGAGGAGAACCCTGGACCTGTGTCTAAGGGCGAAGAGCTGATTAAGGAG
AACATGCACATGAAGCTGTACATGGAGGGCACCGTGGACAACCATCACTTCAAGTGCACATCCGAGGGCG
AAGGCAAGCCCTACGAGGGCACCCAGACCATGAGAATCAAGGTGGTCGAGGGCGGCCCTCTCCCCTTCGC
CTTCGACATCCTGGCTACTAGCTTCCTCTACGGCAGCAAGACCTTCATCAACCACACCCAGGGCATCCCC
GACTTCTTCAAGCAGTCCTTCCCTGAGGGCTTCACATGGGAGAGAGTCACCACATACGAAGACGGGGGCG
TGCTGACCGCTACCCAGGACACCAGCCTCCAGGACGGCTGCCTCATCTACAACGTCAAGATCAGAGGGGT
GAACTTCACATCCAACGGCCCTGTGATGCAGAAGAAAACACTCGGCTGGGAGGCCTTCACCGAGACGCTG
TACCCCGCTGACGGCGGCCTGGAAGGCAGAAACGACATGGCCCTGAAGCTCGTGGGCGGGAGCCATCTGA
TCGCAAACGCCAAGACCACATATAGATCCAAGAAACCCGCTAAGAACCTCAAGATGCCTGGCGTCTACTA
TGTGGACTACAGACTGGAAAGAATCAAGGAGGCCAACAACGAGACCTACGTCGAGCAGCACGAGGTGGCA
GTGGCCAGATACTGCGACCTCCCTAGCAAACTGGGGCACAAGCTTAATTAATTAATTAATGATCATACAG
TGCTCTGAGTACGCTATAATCAACCTCTGGATTACAAAATTTGTGAAAGATTGACTGGTATTCTTAACTA
TGTTGCTCCTTTTACGCTATGTGGATACGCTGCTTTAATGCCTTTGTATCATGCTATTGCTTCCCGTATG
GCTTTCATTTTCTCCTCCTTGTATAAATCCTGGTTGCTGTCTCTTTATGAGGAGTTGTGGCCCGTTGTCA
GGCAACGTGGCGTGGTGTGCACTGTGTTTGCTGACGCAACCCCCACTGGTTGGGGCATTGCCACCACCTG
TCAGCTCCTTTCCGGGACTTTCGCTTTCCCCCTCCCTATTGCCACGGCGGAACTCATCGCCGCCTGCCTT
GCCCGCTGCTGGACAGGGGCTCGGCTGTTGGGCACTGACAATTCCGTGGTGTTGTCGGGGAAATCATCGT
CCTTTCCTTGGCTGCTCGCCTGTGTTGCCACCTGGATTCTGCGCGGGACGTCCTTCTGCTACGTCCCTTC
GGCCCTCAATCCAGCGGACCTTCCTTCCCGCGGCCTGCTGCCGGCTCTGCGGCCTCTTCCGCGTCTTCGC
CTTCGCCCTCAGACGAGTCGGATCTCCCTTTGGGCCGCCTCCCCGCAGGATCCACTAGAGCGGCCGCCTA
GAGCTCGCTATCAGCCTCGACTGTGCCTTCTAGTTGCCAGCCATCTGTTGTTTGCCCCTCCCCCGTGCCT
TCCTTGACCCTGGAAGGTGCCACTCCCACTGTCCTTTCCTAATAAAATGAGGAAATTGCATCGCATTGTC
TGAGTAGGTGTCATTCTATTCTGGGGGGTGGGGTGGGGCAGGACAGCAAGGGGGAGGATTGGGAAGACAA
TAGCAGGCATGCTGGGGATGCGGTGGGCTCTATGGCTTCTGAGGCGGAAAGAACCAGCTGGGGCTCGACT
AGAGCTTGCGGAACCCTTAAGCTTTTTTATTATATATTAGTCACGATATCTATAACAAGAAAATATATAT
ATAATAAGTTATCACGTAAGTAGAACATGAAATAACAATATAATTATCGTATGAGTTAAATCTTAAAAGT
CACGTAAAAGATAATCATGCGTCATTTTGACTCACGCGGTCGTTATAGTTCAAAATCAGTGACACTTACC
GCATTGACAAGCACGCCTCACGGGAGCTCCAAGCGGCGACTGAGATGTCCTAAATGCACAGCGACGGATT
CGCGCTATTTAGAAAGAGAGAGCAATATTTCAAGAATGCATGCGTCAATTTTACGCAGACTATCTTTCTA
GGGTTAAAAAAGATTTGCGCTTTACTCGACCTAAACTTTAAACACGTCATAGAATCTTCGTTTGACAAAA
ACCACATTGTGTTGGGTCGCCCTATAGTGAGTCGTATTACAATTCACTGGCCGTCGTTTTACAACGTCGT
GACTGGGAAAACCCTGGCGTTACCCAACTTAATCGCCTTGCAGCACATCCCCCTTTCGCCAGCTGGCGTA
ATAGCGAAGAGGCCCGCACCGATCGCCCTTCCCAACAGTTGCGCAGCCTGAATGGCGAATGGCAAATTGT
AAGCGTTAATATTTTGTTAAAATTCGCGTTAAATTTTTGTTAAATCAGCTCATTTTTTAACCAATAGGCC
GAAATCGGCAAAATCCCTTATAAATCAAAAGAATAGACCGAGATAGGGT
[37 nt withheld, positions 9010-9046]
AAAGAACGTGGACTCCAACGTCAAAGG
[49 nt withheld, positions 9074-9122]
T
[91 nt withheld, positions 9124-9214]
G
[124 nt withheld, positions 9216-9339]
CAGGTGGCACTTTTCGGGGAAATGTGCGCGGAACCCCTATTTGTTTATTTTTCTAAATACATTCAAATAT
GTATCCGCTCATGAGACAATAACCCTGATAAATGCTTCAATAATATTGAAAAAGGAAGAGTATGAGTATT
CAACATTTCCGTGTCGCCCTTATTCCCTTTTTTGCGGCATTTTGCCTTCCTGTTTTTGCTCACCCAGAAA
CGCTGGTGAAAGTAAAAGATGCTGAAGATCAGTTGGGTGCACGAGTGGGTTACATCGAACTGGATCTCAA
CAGCGGTAAGATCCTTGAGAGTTTTCGCCCCGAAGAACGTTTTCCAATGATGAGCACTTTTAAAGTTCTG
CTATGTGGCGCGGTATTATCCCGTATTGACGCCGGGCAAGAGCAACTCGGTCGCCGCATACACTATTCTC
AGAATGACTTGGTTGAGTACTCACCAGTCACAGAAAAGCATCTTACGGATGGCATGACAGTAAGAGAATT
ATGCAGTGCTGCCATAACCATGAGTGATAACACTGCGGCCAACTTACTTCTGACAACGATCGGAGGACCG
AAGGAGCTAACCGCTTTTTTGCACAACATGGGGGATCATGTAACTCGCCTTGATCGTTGGGAACCGGAGC
TGAATGAAGCCATACCAAACGACGAGCGTGACACCACGATGCCTGTAGCAATGGCAACAACGTTGCGCAA
ACTATTAACTGGCGAACTACTTACTCTAGCTTCCCGGCAACAATTAATAGACTGGATGGAGGCGGATAAA
GTTGCAGGACCACTTCTGCGCTCGGCCCTTCCGGCTGGCTGGTTTATTGCTGATAAATCTGGAGCCGGTG
AGCGTGGGTCTCGCGGTATCATTGCAGCACTGGGGCCAGATGGTAAGCCCTCCCGTATCGTAGTTATCTA
CACGACGGGGAGTCAGGCAACTATGGATGAACGAAATAGACAGATCGCTGAGATAGGTGCCTCACTGATT
AAGCATTGGTAACTGTCAGACCAAGTTTACTCATATATACTTTAGATTGATTTAAAACTTCATTTTTAAT
TTAAAAGGATCTAGGTGAAGATCCTTTTTGATAATCTCATGACCAAAATCCCTTAACGTGAGTTTTCGTT
CCACTGAGCGTCAGACCCCGTAGAAAAGATCAAAGGATCTTCTTGAGATCCTTTTTTTCTGCGCGTAATC
TGCTGCTTGCAAACAAAAAAACCACCGCTACCAGCGGTGGTTTGTTTGCCGGATCAAGAGCTACCAACTC
TTTTTCCGAAGGTAACTGGCTTCAGCAGAGCGCAGATACCAAATACTGTTCTTCTAGTGTAGCCGTAGTT
AGGCCACCACTTCAAGAACTCTGTAGCACCGCCTACATACCTCGCTCTGCTAATCCTGTTACCAGTGGCT
GCTGCCAGTGGCGATAAGTCGTGTCTTACCGGGTTGGACTCAAGACGATAGTTACCGGATAAGGCGCAGC
GGTCGGGCTGAACGGGGGGTTCGTGCACACAGCCCAGCTTGGAGCGAACGACCTACACCGAACTGAGATA
CCTACAGCGTGAGCTATGAGAAAGCGCCACGCTTCCCGAAGGGAGAAAGGCGGACAGGTATCCGGTAAGC
GGCAGGGTCGGAACAGGAGAGCGCACGAGGGAGCTTCCAGGGGGAAACGCCTGGTATCTTTATAGTCCTG
TCGGGTTTCGCCACCTCTGACTTGAGCGTCGATTTTTGTGATGCTCGTCAGGGGGGCGGAGCCTATGGAA
AAACGCCAGCAACGCGGCCTTTTTACGGTTCCTGGCCTTTTGCTGGCCTTTTGCTCACATGTTCTTTCCT
GCGTTATCCCCTGATTCTGTGGATAACCGTATTACCGCCTTTGAGTGAGCTGATACCGCTCGCCGCAGCC
GAACGACCGAGCGCAGCGAGTCAGTGAGCGAGGAAGCGGAAGAGCGCCCAATACGCAAACCGCCTCTCCC
CGCGCGTTGGCCGATTCATTAATGCAGCTGGCACGACAGGTTTCCCGACTGGAAAGCGGGCAGTGAGCGC
AACGCAATTAATGTGAGTTAGCTCACTCATTAGGCACCCCAGGCTTTACACTTTATGCTTCCGGCTCGTA
TGTTGTGTGGAATTGTGAGCGGATAACAATTTCACACAGGAAACAGCTATGACCATGATTACGCCAAGCG
CGCAATTAACCCTCACTAAAGGGAACCTCCCCCGGTATTCACGACAGCAGGCTGAATAATAAAAAAATTA
GAAACTATTATTTAACCCTAGAAAGATAATCATATTGTGACGTACGTTAAAGATAATCATGCGTAAAATT
GACGCATGTGTTTTATCGGTCTGTATATCGAGGTTTATTTATTAATTTGAATAGATATTAAGTTTTATTA
TATTTACACTTACATACTAATAATAAATTCAACAAACAATTTATTTATGTTTATTTATTTATTAAAAAAA
AACAAAAACTCAAAATTTCTTCTATA
Features (pLannotate 1.2.2; 21 found; start..end, strand, type, name):
    147..526     +  enhancer       CMV enhancer: human cytomegalovirus immediate early enhancer
    528..804     +  promoter       chicken β-actin promoter: No description available
    805..1821    +  intron         chimeric intron: chimera between introns from chicken β-actin and rabbit β-globin
   2106..6023    +  CDS            AsCpf1: CRISPR-associated protein from Acidaminococcus sp. BV3L6 (Zetsche et al., 2015)
   6369..6554    +  CDS            KRAB: Krüppel-associated box (KRAB) transcriptional repression domain from the human zinc finger protein ZNF10 (Margolin et al., 1994)
   6621..7328    +  CDS            mTagBFP2: mTagBFP2 is a basic (constitutively fluorescent) blue fluorescent protein published in 2011, derived from Entacmaea quadricolor. It is reported to be a very rapidly-maturing monomer with very low acid sensitivity.
   7368..7956    +  misc_feature   WPRE: woodchuck hepatitis virus posttranscriptional regulatory element
   8001..8225    +  polyA_signal   bGH poly(A) signal: bovine growth hormone polyadenylation signal
   8229..8250    +  promoter       SV40 promoter (fragment): SV40 enhancer and early promoter
   8614..8691    +  CDS            FP (fragment): FP25_NPVAC - Experimental evidence at protein level: Swiss-Prot protein existence level 1. From Autographa californica nuclear polyhedrosis virus (AcMNPV).
   8701..8719    -  promoter       T7 promoter: promoter for bacteriophage T7 RNA polymerase
   8722..8879    +  CDS            lacZα (fragment): LacZα fragment of β-galactosidase; lacZ fragment
   8911..9339    -  rep_origin     f1 ori (sequence partly withheld): f1 bacteriophage origin of replication; arrow indicates direction of (+) strand synthesis
   9366..9470    +  promoter       AmpR promoter: bla
   9471..10331   +  CDS            AmpR: β-lactamase; bla; confers resistance to ampicillin, carbenicillin, and related antibiotics
  10502..11090   +  rep_origin     ori: high-copy-number ColE1/pMB1/pBR322/pUC origin of replication
  11273..11365   +  CDS            lacI (fragment): lac repressor; lacI; The lac repressor binds to the lac operator to inhibit transcription in E. coli. This inhibition can be relieved by adding lactose or isopropyl-β-D-thiogalactopyranoside (IPTG).
  11378..11399   +  protein_bind   CAP binding site: CAP binding activates transcription in the presence of cAMP. E. coli catabolite activator protein
  11414..11444   +  promoter       lac promoter: promoter for the E. coli lac operon
  11448..11470   +  protein_bind   lac operator (fragment): The lac repressor binds to the lac operator to inhibit transcription in E. coli. This inhibition can be relieved by adding lactose or isopropyl-β-D-thiogalactopyranoside (IPTG). lac repressor encoded by lacI
  11513..11531   +  promoter       T3 promoter: promoter for bacteriophage T3 RNA polymerase
