[The description below was written by a language model from this plasmid's Addgene catalogue record and pLannotate feature annotations shown in this document.]
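Description:
pCH62 (denAsCas12a-KRAB piggyBac) is an 11.8 kb mammalian expression plasmid built on a piggyBac transposon backbone and designed to deliver a Cas12a-based CRISPR interference effector into cultured cells. It is propagated in E. coli as a high-copy plasmid through a ColE1/pUC-type origin with ampicillin selection (AmpR). The backbone also carries an f1 origin and remnants of a pBluescript-style cloning region (lac promoter/operator, lacZα fragment, T3 and T7 promoters). The piggyBac terminal repeats are not called explicitly in the feature table. A short match to an AcMNPV FP25 fragment downstream of the cassette may reflect transposon-flanking sequence, but the record does not confirm this. No mammalian drug-selection marker is annotated.

The payload is driven by the CAG promoter, annotated as the CMV enhancer, chicken β-actin promoter and chimeric intron. It encodes Acidaminococcus Cas12a (AsCpf1) carrying D908A, which inactivates the nuclease, together with E174R/S542R/K548R, the enhanced-activity substitutions. The protein has an N-terminal 6xMyc-NLS and a C-terminal HA tag, SV40 NLS and XTEN80 linker joined to the KRAB repression domain of ZNF10. A P2A peptide then separates TagBFP2, so blue fluorescence reports expression from the same transcript and can be used to identify or sort expressing cells. A WPRE and bGH polyadenylation signal follow the coding region to improve transcript processing and expression.

Supplied together with a piggyBac transposase, the cassette would integrate into the genome for stable expression of the repressor. Cas12a can process arrays of crRNAs from a single transcript, and the associated study uses such effectors for higher-order combinatorial chromatin and transcriptional perturbations. The crRNAs must come from a separate construct.
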