Addgene plasmid #217333: pCH62 (denAsCas12a-KRAB piggyBac)
Purpose: piggyBac expression of denAsCas12a-KRAB
Depositing lab: Luke Gilbert. Publication: Engineered CRISPR-Cas12a for higher-order combinatorial chromatin perturbations. Hsiung CC, Wilson CM, Sambold NA, Dai R, Chen Q, Teyssier N, Misiukiewicz S, Arab A, O'Loughlin T, Cofsky JC, Shi J, Gilbert LA. Nat Biotechnol. 2024 May 17. doi: 10.1038/s41587-024-02224-0. PubMed 38760567.
Backbone
  Vector backbone: Addgene plasmid # 133568
  Backbone manufacturer: Mario Capecchi
  Vector type: Mammalian Expression, CRISPR
Growth in bacteria
  Bacterial resistance: Ampicillin, 100 μg/mL
  Growth temperature: 37°C
  Growth strain: DH5alpha
  Copy number: High Copy
Gene/Insert
  Gene/Insert name: denAsCas12a
  Species: Acidaminococcus
  Mutation: D908A/E174R/S542R/K548R
  Promoter: CAG
  Tag / fusion protein: 6xMycNLS (N terminal on insert); HA-SV40NLS-XTEN80-KRAB-P2A-TagBFP2 (C terminal on insert)
  Cloning method: Gibson Cloning
Terms and licenses: Academic/Nonprofit Terms; Industry Terms: Not Available to Industry
Depositor comments: Please visit https://doi.org/10.1101/2023.09.18.558350 for bioRxiv preprint.
How to cite: pCH62 (denAsCas12a-KRAB piggyBac) was a gift from Luke Gilbert (Addgene plasmid # 217333 ; http://n2t.net/addgene:217333 ; RRID:Addgene_217333)
